Addgene plasmid #238427: GST-GRP78-Delta C73 (pGEX4T1)
Purpose: Expresses GRP78 with the last 73 amino acids at the C terminus deleted fused to the GST Tag
Depositing lab: Amy Shiu Lee. Depositing organization: University of Southern California. Publication: The COOH-Terminal Proline-Rich Region of GRP78 Is a Key Regulator of Its Cell Surface Expression and Viability of Tamoxifen-Resistant Breast Cancer Cells. Tseng CC, Zhang P, Lee AS. Neoplasia. 2019 Aug;21(8):837-848. doi: 10.1016/j.neo.2019.05.008. Epub 2019 Jul 12. PubMed 31306849.
Backbone
  Vector backbone: pGEX-4T1
  Backbone size w/o insert (bp): 4969
  Total vector size (bp): 9500
  Vector type: Bacterial Expression
Growth in bacteria
  Bacterial resistance: Ampicillin, 100 μg/mL
  Growth temperature: 37°C
  Growth strain: DH5alpha
  Copy number: High Copy
Gene/Insert
  Gene/Insert name: 78-kDa glucose-regulated protein (alt names: GRP78; BiP; HSPA5)
  Species: H. sapiens (human)
  Insert size (bp): 4200
  GenBank ID: NM_005347.5
  Entrez Gene: HSPA5 (a.k.a. BIP, GRP78, HEL-S-89n)
  Tag / fusion protein: GST (N terminal on insert)
Terms and licenses: Academic/Nonprofit Terms; Industry Terms: Not Available to Industry
How to cite: GST-GRP78-Delta C73 (pGEX4T1) was a gift from Amy Shiu Lee (Addgene plasmid # 238427 ; http://n2t.net/addgene:238427 ; RRID:Addgene_238427)
