[The description below was written by a language model from this plasmid's Addgene catalogue record and pLannotate feature annotations shown in this document.]
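Description:
GST-GRP78-Delta C73 (pGEX4T1) is a bacterial expression plasmid built on the pGEX-4T1 backbone for producing a truncated form of the 78-kDa glucose-regulated protein (GRP78, also called BiP or HSPA5) as a glutathione S-transferase fusion in E. coli. It replicates from a high-copy ColE1/pMB1-type origin and is selected with ampicillin through the β-lactamase gene (AmpR) and its own promoter. The backbone also carries lacI with its promoter, so the plasmid supplies its own lac repressor, along with remnants typical of this vector family (a lacZα fragment with lac promoter and operator, and short bom and rop fragments).

The expression cassette consists of the hybrid tac promoter followed by a lac operator, which keeps transcription repressed until it is induced with IPTG. This drives the Schistosoma japonicum GST coding sequence, followed in the same orientation by an HSPA5 fragment of roughly 1.7 kb. According to the catalogue entry, this insert lacks the last 73 amino acids of the C terminus, and GST sits at the N terminus of the fusion. The associated publication title concerns the C-terminal proline-rich region of GRP78 and its role in cell surface expression, so the construct presumably serves as a deletion mutant for making recombinant protein, for example for glutathione-affinity purification or pull-down assays.

Some recorded details disagree. The catalogue lists a 4,200 bp insert and a 9,500 bp total size, whereas the sequenced record is 6,643 nt. The catalogue gives the species as human, while the automated annotation matched the insert best to Chinese hamster BiP. This may simply reflect the high conservation of the protein, but the record does not resolve it.
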