Features (pLannotate 1.2.2; 17 found; start..end, strand, type, name):
    181..209     +  promoter       tac promoter: strong E. coli promoter; hybrid between the trp and lac UV5 promoters
    217..233     +  protein_bind   lac operator: The lac repressor binds to the lac operator to inhibit transcription in E. coli. This inhibition can be relieved by adding lactose or isopropyl-β-D-thiogalactopyranoside (IPTG). lac repressor encoded by lacI
    256..909     +  CDS            GST26_SCHJA: Experimental evidence at protein level: Swiss-Prot protein existence level 1. GST isoenzymes appear to play a central role in the parasite detoxification system. Other functions are also suspected including a role in increasing the solubility of haematin in the parasite gut. From Schistosoma japonicum (Blood fluke).
    931..2622    +  CDS            HSPA5 (fragment): BIP_CRIGR - Also known as GRP78 From Cricetulus griseus (Chinese hamster) (Cricetulus barabensis griseus).
   2658..2697    +  CDS            rop (fragment): Rop protein, which maintains plasmids at low copy number; rop
   2799..2839    +  misc_feature   bom (fragment): basis of mobility region from pBR322
   2944..3048    +  promoter       AmpR promoter: bla
   3049..3909    +  CDS            AmpR: β-lactamase; bla; confers resistance to ampicillin, carbenicillin, and related antibiotics
   4080..4668    +  rep_origin     ori: high-copy-number ColE1/pMB1/pBR322/pUC origin of replication
   4854..4905    -  misc_feature   bom (fragment): basis of mobility region from pBR322
   4912..4989    +  promoter       lacI promoter: lacI
   4990..6072    +  CDS            lacI: lac repressor; lacI; The lac repressor binds to the lac operator to inhibit transcription in E. coli. This inhibition can be relieved by adding lactose or isopropyl-β-D-thiogalactopyranoside (IPTG).
   6085..6106    +  protein_bind   CAP binding site: CAP binding activates transcription in the presence of cAMP. E. coli catabolite activator protein
   6121..6151    +  promoter       lac promoter: promoter for the E. coli lac operon
   6159..6175    +  protein_bind   lac operator: The lac repressor binds to the lac operator to inhibit transcription in E. coli. This inhibition can be relieved by adding lactose or isopropyl-β-D-thiogalactopyranoside (IPTG). lac repressor encoded by lacI
   6195..6368    +  CDS            lacZα: LacZα fragment of β-galactosidase; lacZ fragment
   6632..105     -  CDS            yciV (fragment) (across the origin): RNAAM_ECOLI - Also known as trpH From Escherichia coli (strain K12).
>Addgene plasmid #238427 | GST-GRP78-Delta C73 (pGEX4T1) | addgene full sequence | sequence record 482348 | Addgene NGS Result
CTTATCGACTGCACGGTGCACCAATGCTTCTGGCGTCAGGCAGCCATCGGAAGCTGTGGTATGGCTGTGC
AGGTCGTAAATCACTGCATAATTCGTGTCGCTCAAGGCGCACTCCCGTTCTGGATAATGTTTTTTGCGCC
GACATCATAACGGTTCTGGCAAATATTCTGAAATGAGCTGTTGACAATTAATCATCGGCTCGTATAATGT
GTGGAATTGTGAGCGGATAACAATTTCACACAGGAAACAGTATTCATGTCCCCTATACTAGGTTATTGGA
AAATTAAGGGCCTTGTGCAACCCACTCGACTTCTTTTGGAATATCTTGAAGAAAAATATGAAGAGCATTT
GTATGAGCGCGATGAAGGTGATAAATGGCGAAACAAAAAGTTTGAATTGGGTTTGGAGTTTCCCAATCTT
CCTTATTATATTGATGGTGATGTTAAATTAACACAGTCTATGGCCATCATACGTTATATAGCTGACAAGC
ACAACATGTTGGGTGGTTGTCCAAAAGAGCGTGCAGAGATTTCAATGCTTGAAGGAGCGGTTTTGGATAT
TAGATACGGTGTTTCGAGAATTGCATATAGTAAAGACTTTGAAACTCTCAAAGTTGATTTTCTTAGCAAG
CTACCTGAAATGCTGAAAATGTTCGAAGATCGTTTATGTCATAAAACATATTTAAATGGTGATCATGTAA
CCCATCCTGACTTCATGTTGTATGACGCTCTTGATGTTGTTTTATACATGGACCCAATGTGCCTGGATGC
GTTCCCAAAATTAGTTTGTTTTAAAAAACGTATTGAAGCTATCCCACAAATTGATAAGTACTTGAAATCC
AGCAAGTATATAGCATGGCCTTTGCAGGGCTGGCAAGCCACGTTTGGTGGTGGCGACCATCCTCCAAAAT
CGGATCTGGTTCCGCGTGGATCCGAGGAGGAGGACAAGAAGGAGGACGTGGGCACGGTGGTCGGCATCGA
CCTGGGGACCACCTACTCCTGCGTCGGCGTGTTCAAGAACGGCCGCGTGGAGATCATCGCCAACGATCAG
GGCAACCGCATCACGCCGTCCTATGTCGCCTTCACTCCTGAAGGGGAACGTCTGATTGGCGATGCCGCCA
AGAACCAGCTCACCTCCAACCCCGAGAACACGGTCTTTGACGCCAAGCGGCTCATCGGCCGCACGTGGAA
TGACCCGTCTGTGCAGCAGGACATCAAGTTCTTGCCGTTCAAGGTGGTTGAAAAGAAAACTAAACCATAC
ATTCAAGTTGATATTGGAGGTGGGCAAACAAAGACATTTGCTCCTGAAGAAATTTCTGCCATGGTTCTCA
CTAAAATGAAAGAAACCGCTGAGGCTTATTTGGGAAAGAAGGTTACCCATGCAGTTGTTACTGTACCAGC
CTATTTTAATGATGCCCAACGCCAAGCAACCAAAGACGCTGGAACTATTGCTGGCCTAAATGTTATGAGG
ATCATCAACGAGCCTACGGCAGCTGCTATTGCTTATGGCCTGGATAAGAGGGAGGGGGAGAAGAACATCC
TGGTGTTTGACCTGGGTGGCGGAACCTTCGATGTGTCTCTTCTCACCATTGACAATGGTGTCTTCGAAGT
TGTGGCCACTAATGGAGATACTCATCTGGGTGGAGAAGACTTTGACCAGCGTGTCATGGAACACTTCATC
AAACTGTACAAAAAGAAGACGGGCAAAGATGTCAGGAAAGACAATAGAGCTGTGCAGAAACTCCGGCGCG
AGGTAGAAAAGGCCAAACGGGCCCTGTCTTCTCAGCATCAAGCAAGAATTGAAATTGAGTCCTTCTATGA
AGGAGAAGACTTTTCTGAGACCCTGACTCGGGCCAAATTTGAAGAGCTCAACATGGATCTGTTCCGGTCT
ACTATGAAGCCCGTCCAGAAAGTGTTGGAAGATTCTGATTTGAAGAAGTCTGATATTGATGAAATTGTTC
TTGTTGGTGGCTCGACTCGAATTCCAAAGATTCAGCAACTGGTTAAAGAGTTCTTCAATGGCAAGGAACC
ATCCCGTGGCATAAACCCAGATGAAGCTGTAGCGTATGGTGCTGCTGTCCAGGCTGGTGTGCTCTCTGGT
GATCAAGATACAGGTGACCTGGTACTGCTTGATGTATGTCCCCTTACACTTGGTATTGAAACTGTGGGAG
GTGTCATGACCAAACTGATTCCAAGGAACACAGTGGTGCCTACCAAGAAGTCTCAGATCTTTTCTACAGC
TTCTGATAATCAACCAACTGTTACAATCAAGGTCTATGAAGGTGAAAGACCCCTGACAAAAGACAATCAT
CTTCTGGGTACATTTGATCTGACTGGAATTCCTCCTGCTCCTCGTGGGGTCCCACAGATTGAAGTCACCT
TTGAGATAGATGTGAATGGTATTCTTCGAGTGACAGCTGAAGACAAGGGTACAGGGAACAAAAATAAGAT
CACAATCACCAATGACCAGAATCGCCTGACACCTGAAGAAATCGAAAGGATGGTTAATGATGCTGAGAAG
TTTGCTGAGGAAGACAAAAAGCTCAAGGAGCGCATTGATACTAGAAATGAGTTGGAAAGCTATGCCTATT
CTCTAAAGAATCAGATTGGAGATAAAGAAAAGTAGCTCGAGCGGCCGCATCGTGACTGACTGACGATCTG
CCTCGCGCGTTTCGGTGATGACGGTGAAAACCTCTGACACATGCAGCTCCCGGAGACGGTCACAGCTTGT
CTGTAAGCGGATGCCGGGAGCAGACAAGCCCGTCAGGGCGCGTCAGCGGGTGTTGGCGGGTGTCGGGGCG
CAGCCATGACCCAGTCACGTAGCGATAGCGGAGTGTATAATTCTTGAAGACGAAAGGGCCTCGTGATACG
CCTATTTTTATAGGTTAATGTCATGATAATAATGGTTTCTTAGACGTCAGGTGGCACTTTTCGGGGAAAT
GTGCGCGGAACCCCTATTTGTTTATTTTTCTAAATACATTCAAATATGTATCCGCTCATGAGACAATAAC
CCTGATAAATGCTTCAATAATATTGAAAAAGGAAGAGTATGAGTATTCAACATTTCCGTGTCGCCCTTAT
TCCCTTTTTTGCGGCATTTTGCCTTCCTGTTTTTGCTCACCCAGAAACGCTGGTGAAAGTAAAAGATGCT
GAAGATCAGTTGGGTGCACGAGTGGGTTACATCGAACTGGATCTCAACAGCGGTAAGATCCTTGAGAGTT
TTCGCCCCGAAGAACGTTTTCCAATGATGAGCACTTTTAAAGTTCTGCTATGTGGCGCGGTATTATCCCG
TGTTGACGCCGGGCAAGAGCAACTCGGTCGCCGCATACACTATTCTCAGAATGACTTGGTTGAGTACTCA
CCAGTCACAGAAAAGCATCTTACGGATGGCATGACAGTAAGAGAATTATGCAGTGCTGCCATAACCATGA
GTGATAACACTGCGGCCAACTTACTTCTGACAACGATCGGAGGACCGAAGGAGCTAACCGCTTTTTTGCA
CAACATGGGGGATCATGTAACTCGCCTTGATCGTTGGGAACCGGAGCTGAATGAAGCCATACCAAACGAC
GAGCGTGACACCACGATGCCTGCAGCAATGGCAACAACGTTGCGCAAACTATTAACTGGCGAACTACTTA
CTCTAGCTTCCCGGCAACAATTAATAGACTGGATGGAGGCGGATAAAGTTGCAGGACCACTTCTGCGCTC
GGCCCTTCCGGCTGGCTGGTTTATTGCTGATAAATCTGGAGCCGGTGAGCGTGGGTCTCGCGGTATCATT
GCAGCACTGGGGCCAGATGGTAAGCCCTCCCGTATCGTAGTTATCTACACGACGGGGAGTCAGGCAACTA
TGGATGAACGAAATAGACAGATCGCTGAGATAGGTGCCTCACTGATTAAGCATTGGTAACTGTCAGACCA
AGTTTACTCATATATACTTTAGATTGATTTAAAACTTCATTTTTAATTTAAAAGGATCTAGGTGAAGATC
CTTTTTGATAATCTCATGACCAAAATCCCTTAACGTGAGTTTTCGTTCCACTGAGCGTCAGACCCCGTAG
AAAAGATCAAAGGATCTTCTTGAGATCCTTTTTTTCTGCGCGTAATCTGCTGCTTGCAAACAAAAAAACC
ACCGCTACCAGCGGTGGTTTGTTTGCCGGATCAAGAGCTACCAACTCTTTTTCCGAAGGTAACTGGCTTC
AGCAGAGCGCAGATACCAAATACTGTCCTTCTAGTGTAGCCGTAGTTAGGCCACCACTTCAAGAACTCTG
TAGCACCGCCTACATACCTCGCTCTGCTAATCCTGTTACCAGTGGCTGCTGCCAGTGGCGATAAGTCGTG
TCTTACCGGGTTGGACTCAAGACGATAGTTACCGGATAAGGCGCAGCGGTCGGGCTGAACGGGGGGTTCG
TGCACACAGCCCAGCTTGGAGCGAACGACCTACACCGAACTGAGATACCTACAGCGTGAGCTATGAGAAA
GCGCCACGCTTCCCGAAGGGAGAAAGGCGGACAGGTATCCGGTAAGCGGCAGGGTCGGAACAGGAGAGCG
CACGAGGGAGCTTCCAGGGGGAAACGCCTGGTATCTTTATAGTCCTGTCGGGTTTCGCCACCTCTGACTT
GAGCGTCGATTTTTGTGATGCTCGTCAGGGGGGCGGAGCCTATGGAAAAACGCCAGCAACGCGGCCTTTT
TACGGTTCCTGGCCTTTTGCTGGCCTTTTGCTCACATGTTCTTTCCTGCGTTATCCCCTGATTCTGTGGA
TAACCGTATTACCGCCTTTGAGTGAGCTGATACCGCTCGCCGCAGCCGAACGACCGAGCGCAGCGAGTCA
GTGAGCGAGGAAGCGGAAGAGCGCCTGATGCGGTATTTTCTCCTTACGCATCTGTGCGGTATTTCACACC
GCATAAATTCCGACACCATCGAATGGCGCAAAACCTTTCGCGGTATGGCATGATAGCGCCCGGAAGAGAG
TCAATTCAGGGTGGTGAATGTGAAACCAGTAACGTTATACGATGTCGCAGAGTATGCCGGTGTCTCTTAT
CAGACCGTTTCCCGCGTGGTGAACCAGGCCAGCCACGTTTCTGCGAAAACGCGGGAAAAAGTGGAAGCGG
CGATGGCGGAGCTGAATTACATTCCCAACCGCGTGGCACAACAACTGGCGGGCAAACAGTCGTTGCTGAT
TGGCGTTGCCACCTCCAGTCTGGCCCTGCACGCGCCGTCGCAAATTGTCGCGGCGATTAAATCTCGCGCC
GATCAACTGGGTGCCAGCGTGGTGGTGTCGATGGTAGAACGAAGCGGCGTCGAAGCCTGTAAAGCGGCGG
TGCACAATCTTCTCGCGCAACGCGTCAGTGGGCTGATCATTAACTATCCGCTGGATGACCAGGATGCCAT
TGCTGTGGAAGCTGCCTGCACTAATGTTCCGGCGTTATTTCTTGATGTCTCTGACCAGACACCCATCAAC
AGTATTATTTTCTCCCATGAAGACGGTACGCGACTGGGCGTGGAGCATCTGGTCGCATTGGGTCACCAGC
AAATCGCGCTGTTAGCGGGCCCATTAAGTTCTGTCTCGGCGCGTCTGCGTCTGGCTGGCTGGCATAAATA
TCTCACTCGCAATCAAATTCAGCCGATAGCGGAACGGGAAGGCGACTGGAGTGCCATGTCCGGTTTTCAA
CAAACCATGCAAATGCTGAATGAGGGCATCGTTCCCACTGCGATGCTGGTTGCCAACGATCAGATGGCGC
TGGGCGCAATGCGCGCCATTACCGAGTCCGGGCTGCGCGTTGGTGCGGATATCTCGGTAGTGGGATACGA
CGATACCGAAGACAGCTCATGTTATATCCCGCCGTTAACCACCATCAAACAGGATTTTCGCCTGCTGGGG
CAAACCAGCGTGGACCGCTTGCTGCAACTCTCTCAGGGCCAGGCGGTGAAGGGCAATCAGCTGTTGCCCG
TCTCACTGGTGAAAAGAAAAACCACCCTGGCGCCCAATACGCAAACCGCCTCTCCCCGCGCGTTGGCCGA
TTCATTAATGCAGCTGGCACGACAGGTTTCCCGACTGGAAAGCGGGCAGTGAGCGCAACGCAATTAATGT
AAGTTAGCTCACTCATTAGGCACCCCAGGCTTTACACTTTATGCTTCCGGCTCGTATGTTGTGTGGAATT
GTGAGCGGATAACAATTTCACACAGGAAACAGCTATGACCATGATTACGGATTCACTGGCCGTCGTTTTA
CAACGTCGTGACTGGGAAAACCCTGGCGTTACCCAACTTAATCGCCTTGCAGCACATCCCCCTTTCGCCA
GCTGGCGTAATAGCGAAGAGGCCCGCACCGATCGCCCTTCCCAACAGTTGCGCAGCCTGAATGGCGAATG
GCGCTTTGCCTGGTTTCCGGCACCAGAAGCGGTGCCGGAAAGCTGGCTGGAGTGCGATCTTCCTGAGGCC
GATACTGTCGTCGTCCCCTCAAACTGGCAGATGCACGGTTACGATGCGCCCATCTACACCAACGTGACCT
ATCCCATTACGGTCAATCCGCCGTTTGTTCCCACGGAGAATCCGACGGGTTGTTACTCGCTCACATTTAA
TGTTGATGAAAGCTGGCTACAGGAAGGCCAGACGCGAATTATTTTTGATGGCGTTGGAATTAG
